>Addgene plasmid #168669 | pDONR223 HCoV-NL63 NSP1_stop | depositor partial sequence | sequence record 326878 | Inserted CDS with Stop codon
ATGTTTTACAATCAAGTGACACTTGCTGTTGCAAGTGATTCGGAAATTTCAGGTTTTGGTTTTGCCATTC
CTTCTGTAGCCGTTCGCACCTATAGCGAAGCCGCTGCACAAGGTTTTCAGGCATGCCGTTTTGTTGCTTT
TGGCTTACAGGATTGTGTAACCGGTATTAATGATGATGATTATGTCATTGCATTGACTGGTACTAATCAG
CTCTGTGCCAAAATTTTACCTTTTTCTGATAGACCCCTTAATTTGCGAGGTTGGCTCATTTTTTCTAACA
GCAATTATGTTCTTCAGGACTTTGATGTTGTTTTTGGCCATGGTGCAGGATAA
