[The description below was written by a language model from this plasmid's Addgene catalogue record.]
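Description:
pDONR223 HCoV-NL63 NSP1_stop is a Gateway-compatible Entry clone built on the pDONR223 donor backbone, carrying the coding sequence for non-structural protein 1 (NSP1) of human coronavirus NL63. The insert is about 330 bp and corresponds to the NSP1 portion of the viral ORF1ab replicase polyprotein gene. It was introduced by Gateway recombination, which in a pDONR-type vector normally replaces the donor's selection cassette with the open reading frame, leaving it flanked by attL sites. The plasmid is propagated in standard E. coli cloning strains such as DH5alpha under spectinomycin selection. The record lists the copy number as unknown and gives no feature table, so the origin of replication and exact att site positions cannot be confirmed here. M13 forward and reverse primer sites flank the insert for sequence verification.

As an Entry vector, the construct is not itself an expression plasmid. The record states no promoter, tag or reporter, and the ORF is meant to be moved by LR recombination into Destination vectors that supply those elements for the chosen host or assay. The "_stop" suffix indicates that this version retains a stop codon at the end of the ORF. This suits native or N-terminally tagged expression, whereas C-terminal fusions would require a version without a stop codon. The clone belongs to a collection of human coronavirus protein-coding sequences assembled as a flexible, multipurpose Gateway resource. It allows NSP1 to be transferred readily into different expression or interaction-screening systems for functional and comparative studies of coronavirus proteins.
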