Addgene plasmid #168669: pDONR223 HCoV-NL63 NSP1_stop
Purpose: Gateway-compatible Entry vector
Depositing lab: Fritz Roth. Depositing organization: Sinai Health System. Publication: A resource of human coronavirus protein-coding sequences in a flexible, multipurpose Gateway Entry clone collection. Weller B, Lin CW, Pogoutse O, Sauer M, Marin-de la Rosa N, Strobel A, Young V, Knapp JJ, Rayhan A, Falter C, Kim DK, Roth FP, Falter-Braun P. G3 (Bethesda). 2023 Jul 5;13(7):jkad105. doi: 10.1093/g3journal/jkad105. PubMed 37267226.
Backbone
  Vector backbone: pDONR223
  Backbone manufacturer: Rual et al, Genome Res. 14:2128-2135, 2004.
  Backbone size w/o insert (bp): 5005
  Vector type: Other
Growth in bacteria
  Bacterial resistance: Spectinomycin, 50 μg/mL
  Growth temperature: 37°C
  Growth strain: DH5alpha
  Copy number: Unknown
Gene/Insert
  Gene/Insert name: NSP1
  Species: Other
  Insert size (bp): 330
  Entrez Gene: ORF1ab (a.k.a. HCNV63gp1)
  Cloning method: Gateway Cloning
  Sequencing primers: 5′ m13-For; 3′ m13-Rev
Resource information
  A portion of this plasmid was derived from a plasmid made by: Falter-Braun Lab
Terms and licenses: Academic/Nonprofit Terms; Industry Terms
How to cite: pDONR223 HCoV-NL63 NSP1_stop was a gift from Fritz Roth (Addgene plasmid # 168669 ; http://n2t.net/addgene:168669 ; RRID:Addgene_168669)
